Addgene plasmid #61372: p5E-4xnrUAS (L4-R1)
Purpose: 5' Gateway Entry Clone Containing 4xnrUAS
Depositing lab: Marnie Halpern. Depositing organization: Carnegie Institution for Science. Publication: Transgenerational analysis of transcriptional silencing in zebrafish. Akitake CM, Macurak M, Halpern ME, Goll MG. Dev Biol. 2011 Apr 15;352(2):191-201. doi: 10.1016/j.ydbio.2011.01.002. Epub 2011 Jan 9. PubMed 21223961.
Backbone
  Vector backbone: pDONOR P4-P1R
  Backbone manufacturer: Life Technologies
  Backbone size w/o insert (bp): 2645
  Total vector size (bp): 2820
Growth in bacteria
  Bacterial resistance: Kanamycin, 50 μg/mL
  Growth temperature: 37°C
  Growth strain: DH10B
  Copy number: Unknown
Gene/Insert
  Gene/Insert name: 4xnrUAS
  Insert size (bp): 175
  Cloning method: Gateway Cloning
  Sequencing primers: 5′ m13 17mer
Terms and licenses: Academic/Nonprofit Terms; Industry Terms: Not Available to Industry
How to cite: p5E-4xnrUAS (L4-R1) was a gift from Marnie Halpern (Addgene plasmid # 61372 ; http://n2t.net/addgene:61372 ; RRID:Addgene_61372)
