[The description below was written by a language model from this plasmid's Addgene catalogue record and pLannotate feature annotations shown in this document.]
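Description:
p5E-4xnrUAS (L4-R1) is a 5' Gateway entry clone built in the pDONR P4-P1R donor backbone, about 2.8 kb in total with a 175 bp insert. It is a small bacterial cloning plasmid rather than an expression vector in its own right. It replicates in E. coli from a high-copy ColE1/pUC-type origin and is selected with kanamycin through the aph(3')-Ia (KanR) gene. The backbone also carries rrnB T1 and T2 terminators upstream of the recombination cassette, which insulate the insert from read-through transcription, and a T7 promoter and M13 priming region flanking the cassette. The short lacI and lacZα matches in the annotation are fragmentary hits rather than functional genes.

The payload is 4xnrUAS, which the name suggests is four non-repetitive Gal4 upstream activating sequences. The feature table detects only partial UAS matches, consistent with binding sites that diverge from the standard tandem 17-mer repeat, followed by a fragment of a minimal TATA-box promoter. The insert sits between an attL4-type site (annotated as an attL fragment overlapping an attB4 core across the sequence origin) and attR1, the configuration required for the 5' position in multisite Gateway LR assembly. Recombined with a middle entry clone, a 3' entry clone and a destination vector, it places a gene of interest under Gal4-dependent control. The associated publication concerns transcriptional silencing across generations in zebrafish, indicating that the element is intended for building Gal4/UAS transgenes in that system. The record does not itself state the design rationale for the UAS variant.
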