Features (pLannotate 1.2.2; 13 found; start..end, strand, type, name):
     41..59      +  protein_bind   UAS (fragment): upstream activating sequence mediating Gal4-dependent induction Gal4
     97..114     +  protein_bind   5X UAS (fragment): five tandem copies of the "ScaI site" 17-mer CGGAGTACTGTCCTCCG, an upstream activating sequence (UAS) that efficiently binds yeast Gal4 (Webster et al., 1988; Pfeiffer et al., 2010) GAL4
    134..151     +  promoter       minP (fragment): minimal TATA-box promoter with low basal activity
    191..314     +  protein_bind   attR1: mutant version of attR; recombination site for the Gateway® LR reaction LR Clonase™
    387..405     -  promoter       T7 promoter: promoter for bacteriophage T7 RNA polymerase
    539..1348    +  CDS            KanR: aminoglycoside phosphotransferase; aph(3')-Ia; confers resistance to kanamycin in bacteria or G418 (Geneticin®) in eukaryotes
   1495..2083    +  rep_origin     ori: high-copy-number ColE1/pMB1/pBR322/pUC origin of replication
   2266..2358    +  CDS            lacI (fragment): lac repressor; lacI; The lac repressor binds to the lac operator to inhibit transcription in E. coli. This inhibition can be relieved by adding lactose or isopropyl-β-D-thiogalactopyranoside (IPTG).
   2413..2440    -  terminator     rrnB T2 terminator: transcription terminator T2 from the E. coli rrnB gene
   2572..2615    +  terminator     rrnB T1 terminator: Escherichia coli rrnB; transcription terminator T1 from the E. coli rrnB gene
   2662..2698    -  CDS            lacZα (fragment): LacZα fragment of β-galactosidase; lacZ fragment
   2737..3       +  protein_bind   attL1 (fragment) (across the origin): mutant version of attL; recombination site for the Gateway® LR reaction LR Clonase™
   2813..14      +  protein_bind   attB4 (across the origin): mutant version of attB; core recombination site for the Gateway® BP reaction BP Clonase™
>Addgene plasmid #61372 | p5E-4xnrUAS (L4-R1) | depositor full sequence | sequence record 99767 | p5E-4xnrUAS (L4-R1) sequence 2819 bps
GTATAGAAAAGTTGACGGTGGCTTCTAATCCGTGAGTCCTAGCGGGTGACAGCCCTCCGTCTTCACAGGC
GGAGGAGAGTCTTCCGTAGGGTTCCTCGGAGTACTGTCCTCCGACGCGTGCAAGGGTCGACTCTAGAGGG
TATATAATGGATCCCATCGCGTCTCAGCCTCACTTTGAGCTCCTCCACACCAAGTTTGTACAAAAAAGTT
GAACGAGAAACGTAAAATGATATAAATATCAATATATTAAATTAGATTTTGCATAAAAAACAGACTACAT
AATACTGTAAAACACAACATATGCAGTCACTATGAACCAACTACTTAGATGGTATTAGTGACCTGTAGAA
TTCGAGCTCTAGAGCTGCAGGGCGGCCGCGATATCCCCTATAGTGAGTCGTATTACATGGTCATAGCTGT
TTCCTGGCAGCTCTGGCCCGTGTCTCAAAATCTCTGATGTTACATTGCACAAGATAAAAATATATCATCA
TGAACAATAAAACTGTCTGCTTACATAAACAGTAATACAAGGGGTGTTATGAGCCATATTCAACGGGAAA
CGTCGAGGCCGCGATTAAATTCCAACATGGATGCTGATTTATATGGGTATAAATGGGCTCGCGATAATGT
CGGGCAATCAGGTGCGACAATCTATCGCTTGTATGGGAAGCCCGATGCGCCAGAGTTGTTTCTGAAACAT
GGCAAAGGTAGCGTTGCCAATGATGTTACAGATGAGATGGTCAGACTAAACTGGCTGACGGAATTTATGC
CTCTTCCGACCATCAAGCATTTTATCCGTACTCCTGATGATGCATGGTTACTCACCACTGCGATCCCCGG
AAAAACAGCATTCCAGGTATTAGAAGAATATCCTGATTCAGGTGAAAATATTGTTGATGCGCTGGCAGTG
TTCCTGCGCCGGTTGCATTCGATTCCTGTTTGTAATTGTCCTTTTAACAGCGATCGCGTATTTCGTCTCG
CTCAGGCGCAATCACGAATGAATAACGGTTTGGTTGATGCGAGTGATTTTGATGACGAGCGTAATGGCTG
GCCTGTTGAACAAGTCTGGAAAGAAATGCATAAACTTTTGCCATTCTCACCGGATTCAGTCGTCACTCAT
GGTGATTTCTCACTTGATAACCTTATTTTTGACGAGGGGAAATTAATAGGTTGTATTGATGTTGGACGAG
TCGGAATCGCAGACCGATACCAGGATCTTGCCATCCTATGGAACTGCCTCGGTGAGTTTTCTCCTTCATT
ACAGAAACGGCTTTTTCAAAAATATGGTATTGATAATCCTGATATGAATAAATTGCAGTTTCATTTGATG
CTCGATGAGTTTTTCTAATCAGAATTGGTTAATTGGTTGTAACACTGGCAGAGCATTACGCTGACTTGAC
GGGACGGCGCAAGCTCATGACCAAAATCCCTTAACGTGAGTTACGCGTCGTTCCACTGAGCGTCAGACCC
CGTAGAAAAGATCAAAGGATCTTCTTGAGATCCTTTTTTTCTGCGCGTAATCTGCTGCTTGCAAACAAAA
AAACCACCGCTACCAGCGGTGGTTTGTTTGCCGGATCAAGAGCTACCAACTCTTTTTCCGAAGGTAACTG
GCTTCAGCAGAGCGCAGATACCAAATACTGTCCTTCTAGTGTAGCCGTAGTTAGGCCACCACTTCAAGAA
CTCTGTAGCACCGCCTACATACCTCGCTCTGCTAATCCTGTTACCAGTGGCTGCTGCCAGTGGCGATAAG
TCGTGTCTTACCGGGTTGGACTCAAGACGATAGTTACCGGATAAGGCGCAGCGGTCGGGCTGAACGGGGG
GTTCGTGCACACAGCCCAGCTTGGAGCGAACGACCTACACCGAACTGAGATACCTACAGCGTGAGCATTG
AGAAAGCGCCACGCTTCCCGAAGGGAGAAAGGCGGACAGGTATCCGGTAAGCGGCAGGGTCGGAACAGGA
GAGCGCACGAGGGAGCTTCCAGGGGGAAACGCCTGGTATCTTTATAGTCCTGTCGGGTTTCGCCACCTCT
GACTTGAGCGTCGATTTTTGTGATGCTCGTCAGGGGGGCGGAGCCTATGGAAAAACGCCAGCAACGCGGC
CTTTTTACGGTTCCTGGCCTTTTGCTGGCCTTTTGCTCACATGTTCTTTCCTGCGTTATCCCCTGATTCT
GTGGATAACCGTATTACCGCCTTTGAGTGAGCTGATACCGCTCGCCGCAGCCGAACGACCGAGCGCAGCG
AGTCAGTGAGCGAGGAAGCGGAAGAGCGCCCAATACGCAAACCGCCTCTCCCCGCGCGTTGGCCGATTCA
TTAATGCAGCTGGCACGACAGGTTTCCCGACTGGAAAGCGGGCAGTGAGCGCAACGCAATTAATACGCGT
ACCGCTAGCCAGGAAGAGTTTGTAGAAACGCAAAAAGGCCATCCGTCAGGATGGCCTTCTGCTTAGTTTG
ATGCCTGGCAGTTTATGGCGGGCGTCCTGCCCGCCACCCTCCGGGCCGTTGCTTCACAACGTTCAAATCC
GCTCCCGGCGGATTTGTCCTACTCAGGAGAGCGTTCACCGACAAACAACAGATAAAACGAAAGGCCCAGT
CTTCCGACTGAGCCTTTCGTTTTATTTGATGCCTGGCAGTTCCCTACTCTCGCGTTAACGCTAGCATGGA
TGTTTTCCCAGTCACGACGTTGTAAAACGACGGCCAGTCTTAAGCTCGGGCCCGAGTTAACGCTACCATG
GAGCTCCAAATAATGATTTTATTTTGACTGATAGTGACCTGTTCGTTGCAACAAATTGATAAGCAATGCT
TTTTTATAATGCCAACTTT
