>Addgene plasmid #61372 | p5E-4xnrUAS (L4-R1) | addgene partial sequence | sequence record 102008 | pTC14_F1 5'-cctactcaggagagcgttca-3'
TCGTTTTATTTGATGCCTGGCAGTTCCCTACTCTCGCGTTAACGCTAGCATGGATGTTTTCCCAGTCACG
ACGTTGTAAAACGACGGCCAGTCTTAAGCTCGGGCCCGAGTTAACGCTACCATGGAGCTCCAAATAATGA
TTTTATTTTGACTGATAGTGACCTGTTCGTTGCAACAAATTGATAAGCAATGCTTTTTTATAATGCCAAC
TTTGTATAGAAAAGTTGACGGTGGCTTCTAATCCGTGAGTCCTAGCGGGTGACAGCCCTCCGTCTTCACA
GGCGGAGGAGAGTCTTCCGTAGGGTTCCTCGGAGTACTGTCCTCCGACGCGTGCAAGGGTCGACTCTAGA
GGGTATATAATGGATCCCATCGCGTCTCAGCCTCACTTTGAGCTCCTCCACACCAAGTTTGTACAAAAAA
GTTGAACGAGAAACGTAAAATGATATAAATATCAATATATTAAATTAGATTTTGCATAAAAAACAGACTA
CATAATACTGTAAAACACAACATATGCAGTCACTATGAACCAACTACTTAGATGGTATTAGTGACCTGTA
GAATTCGAGCTCTAGAGCTGCAGGGCGGCCGCGATATCCCCTATAGTGAGTCGTATTACATGGTCATAGC
TGTTTCCTGGCAGCTCTGGCCCGTGTCTCAAAATCTCTGATGTTACATTGCACAAGATAAAAATATATCA
TCATGAACAATAAAACTGTCTGCTTACATAAACAGTAATACAAGGGGTGTTATGAGCCATATTCAACGGG
AAACGTCGAGGCCGCGATTAAATTCCAACATGGATGCTGATTTATATGGG
