>Addgene plasmid #61372 | p5E-4xnrUAS (L4-R1) | addgene partial sequence | sequence record 102312 | Kan-R 5'-ATCGCGAGCCCATTTATACC-3'
TCGCGGCCTCGACGTTTCCCGTTGAATATGGCTCATAACACCCCTTGTATTACTGTTTATGTAAGCAGAC
AGTTTTATTGTTCATGATGATATATTTTTATCTTGTGCAATGTAACATCAGAGATTTTGAGACACGGGCC
AGAGCTGCCAGGAAACAGCTATGACCATGTAATACGACTCACTATAGGGGATATCGCGGCCGCCCTGCAG
CTCTAGAGCTCGAATTCTACAGGTCACTAATACCATCTAAGTAGTTGGTTCATAGTGACTGCATATGTTG
TGTTTTACAGTATTATGTAGTCTGTTTTTTATGCAAAATCTAATTTAATATATTGATATTTATATCATTT
TACGTTTCTCGTTCAACTTTTTTGTACAAACTTGGTGTGGAGGAGCTCAAAGTGAGGCTGAGACGCGATG
GGATCCATTATATACCCTCTAGAGTCGACCCTTGCACGCGTCGGAGGACAGTACTCCGAGGAACCCTACG
GAAGACTCTCCTCCGCCTGTGAAGACGGAGGGCTGTCACCCGCTAGGACTCACGGATTAGAAGCCACCGT
CAACTTTTCTATACAAAGTTGGCATTATAAAAAAGCATTGCTTATCAATTTGTTGCAACGAACAGGTCAC
TATCAGTCAAAATAAAATCATTATTTGGAGCTCCATGGTAGCGTTAACTCGGGCCCGAGCTTAAGACTGG
CCGTCGTTTTACAACGTCGTGACTGGGAAAACATCCATGCTAGCGTTAACGCGAGAGTAGGGAACTGCCA
GGCATCAAATAAAACGAAAGGCTCAGTCGGAAGACTGGGCCTTTCGTTTTATCTGTTGTTTGTCGGTGAA
CGCTCTCCTGAGTAGGACAAATCCGC
